Addgene plasmid #120853: NK694
Purpose: Reporter gene expression in S. rosetta
Depositing lab: Nicole King. Depositing organization: University of California, Berkeley.
Backbone
  Vector backbone: NK676
  Vector type: Choanoflagellate expression
Growth in bacteria
  Bacterial resistance: Ampicillin, 100 μg/mL
  Growth temperature: 37°C
  Growth strain: DH5alpha
  Copy number: High Copy
Gene/Insert
  Gene/Insert name: pac-P2A-Jumble-mTFP (alt name: pEFl5'-Actin3'::pac-P2A-Jumble-mTFP)
  GenBank ID: XM_004998928
  Cloning method: Gibson Cloning
Terms and licenses: Academic/Nonprofit Terms; Industry Terms: Not Available to Industry
How to cite: NK694 was a gift from Nicole King (Addgene plasmid # 120853 ; http://n2t.net/addgene:120853 ; RRID:Addgene_120853)
