[The description below was written by a language model from this plasmid's Addgene catalogue record and pLannotate feature annotations shown in this document.]
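Description:
NK694 is a choanoflagellate expression plasmid built on the NK676 backbone and intended for reporter gene expression in Salpingoeca rosetta. In bacteria it behaves as a conventional pUC-type cloning vector: it carries a high-copy ColE1/pMB1-family origin of replication and a β-lactamase gene under its own promoter for ampicillin selection. The feature table also picks up leftover pUC scaffold pieces (lac promoter, operator and CAP site, and fragments of lacI, lacZα, the multiple cloning site, bom and rop), which appear to be backbone remnants rather than functional parts of the payload.

The insert, assembled by Gibson cloning, is a single open reading frame described as pac-P2A-Jumble-mTFP. The alternative name indicates that it is flanked by EFL 5' and Actin 3' regulatory sequences, presumably supplying the promoter and terminator, although these regions are not annotated in the feature table and their origin is not spelled out in the record. The pac gene from Streptomyces alboniger encodes puromycin N-acetyltransferase, which detoxifies puromycin and so can serve as a selectable marker in the eukaryotic host. A P2A ribosome-skipping peptide separates it from the downstream product, so both proteins are made from one transcript. That second product is Jumble fused to the cyan fluorescent protein mTFP1; the roughly 1.5 kb unannotated stretch between pac and mTFP1 is consistent with the P2A and Jumble coding sequence, and an associated GenBank accession is listed, though the record does not describe what Jumble does. The design links drug resistance to expression of a fluorescently tagged protein, which would allow its expression and localisation to be followed in transfected cells.
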