Features (pLannotate 1.2.2; 13 found; start..end, strand, type, name):
    345..437     +  CDS            lacI (fragment): lac repressor; lacI; The lac repressor binds to the lac operator to inhibit transcription in E. coli. This inhibition can be relieved by adding lactose or isopropyl-β-D-thiogalactopyranoside (IPTG).
    450..471     +  protein_bind   CAP binding site: CAP binding activates transcription in the presence of cAMP. E. coli catabolite activator protein
    486..516     +  promoter       lac promoter: promoter for the E. coli lac operon
    524..540     +  protein_bind   lac operator: The lac repressor binds to the lac operator to inhibit transcription in E. coli. This inhibition can be relieved by adding lactose or isopropyl-β-D-thiogalactopyranoside (IPTG). lac repressor encoded by lacI
   1687..2277    +  CDS            pac: PUAC_STRAD - Protein predicted: Swiss-Prot protein existence level 4. Detoxification of puromycin. From Streptomyces alboniger.
   3763..4470    +  CDS            mTFP1: mTFP1 is a basic (constitutively fluorescent) cyan fluorescent protein published in 2006, derived from Clavularia sp.. It has low acid sensitivity.
   4678..4710    -  misc_feature   MCS (fragment): pUC18/19 multiple cloning site
   4707..4864    +  CDS            lacZα (fragment): LacZα fragment of β-galactosidase; lacZ fragment
   4870..4969    -  misc_feature   bom (fragment): basis of mobility region from pBR322
   5071..5106    -  CDS            rop (fragment): Rop protein, which maintains plasmids at low copy number; rop
   5201..5305    +  promoter       AmpR promoter: bla
   5306..6166    +  CDS            AmpR: β-lactamase; bla; confers resistance to ampicillin, carbenicillin, and related antibiotics
   6337..162     +  rep_origin     ori (across the origin): high-copy-number ColE1/pMB1/pBR322/pUC origin of replication
>Addgene plasmid #120853 | NK694 | addgene full sequence | sequence record 233742 | Addgene NGS Result
GCGGACAGGTATCCGGTAAGCGGCAGGGTCGGAACAGGAGAGCGCACGAGGGAGCTTCCAGGGGGAAACG
CCTGGTATCTTTATAGTCCTGTCGGGTTTCGCCACCTCTGACTTGAGCGTCGATTTTTGTGATGCTCGTC
AGGGGGGCGGAGCCTATGGAAAAACGCCAGCAACGCGGCCTTTTTACGGTTCCTGGCCTTTTGCTGGCCT
TTTGCTCACATCTTCTTTCCTGCGTTATCCCCTGATTCTGTGGATAACCGTATTACCGCCTTTGAGTGAG
CTGATACCGCTCGCCGCAGCCGAACGACCGAGCGCAGCGAGTCAGTGAGCGAGGAAGCGGAAGAGCGCCC
AATACGCAAACCGCCTCTCCCCGCGCGTTGGCCGATTCATTAATGCAGCTGGCACGACAGGTTTCCCGAC
TGGAAAGCGGGCAGTGAGCGCAACGCAATTAATGTGAGTTAGCTCACTCATTAGGCACCCCAGGCTTTAC
ACTTTATGCTTCCGGCTCGTATGTTGTGTGGAATTGTGAGCGGATAACAATTTCACACAGGAAACAGCTA
TGACCATGATTACGCCAAGCTTGTAACGACTGCAGTCTTGTTGTCGTTTGTCGTCGTCGTTCTCTGTCTC
CCACCCAACTTTTGCCAATTGCAACAGTGACTTCTGTACAATTTGCAACAGATACCAACGTGTCGAGTCA
GCACAAATGGCGAGGAAGGTTCGCGTGCATTGCTTGCGCGCCTCTTTGTCATGGGCGCACGCTGATTTGT
GTGTGATTTGCACCAAATTTCCTGCCGACACAACTTGGGCCCGTACCACACGACCCGTTTCTGGACCCGT
TTCTGGCCCAGAAACGCGAATGTTGCGAAAGATGCGACCACGTGCTCGCTGTCGACAACACAAACTCCCG
CACAATCCCCATGAAAAAAAAAGTGCTTGCTGGGCTTGTGTCTGGCCTGTGTGCGTGGCGTGGCCGCGTG
TGGCTTCGTTCTTGCTTCTGCTCACTCAGCCTGTTACACGCAGAGTGGCTGCGAGAAACAAGGAGAGGGG
TTTGCGGCATTGGCGCATGTGCATCTGCCTTTTTCATTGAGTCAGTCTGCAGCTCAAGAGGTTGGTTTCG
TCGACGGATATGAGTGAGCTTCTATGGATGATGAGAGGTGGTGGTGGTTGTATGGTTGGTGGTTGGTGGT
TGGTGCAAGGCGAGCCACGCGAAGAGCGACAAGGATGAGGGAGAGGAGAGGAGACTAGGAAAGAGGTGAA
GGGAAGGGAAGGGCGAGCAATGACGACGAGATAAAAGACAGCCACCACCGCACCCGCACAAAAGCATTGC
TCGCACGCATGGTCGTGTGTTATGTTTCACACCACCAACATAACCAATACAAGCCATCACCAATACAAGC
CAGCGCTCAAGCACACACGCACGCACGCACACACAATACACACGCACGTGAAACGTTCACATTGTCCGCT
CACAAATGCCTTTCCCTTCTCGTCGCTTTCCTTGCCTTTTTTTCTTCCCCTCCTGACTTCCTTCCTGCCT
TCCTTCCTTCCTCCCCTTCTCCGTCCACCAACACCATTTATTTCTCTGCTCTTTTTCCTCGTGCCACGTG
AGCAGTCTTTTCGCGTCGTCTTCTTCTTTGACCCCGTTTACCGTCAACACCATCAACAACCAGCAACATG
TCTGGTACGGAGTACAAGCCTACCGTCCGCCTCGCTACCCGTGACGACGTGCCCCGTGCTGTCCGTACCC
TCGCCGCTGCCTTCGCTGACTACCCTGCTACCCGTCACACCGTCGACCCTGACCGCCACATCGAGCGTGT
CACCGAGCTGCAGGAGCTGTTCCTCACCCGCGTCGGCCTCGACATCGGGAAGGTCTGGGTCGCCGACGAC
GGTGCTGCTGTCGCTGTCTGGACCACCCCTGAGTCTGTCGAGGCCGGTGCTGTCTTCGCTGAGATCGGCC
CCCGCATGGCTGAGCTGTCTGGCTCCCGTCTCGCCGCTCAGCAGCAGATGGAGGGCCTCCTCGCCCCCCA
CCGCCCCAAGGAGCCCGCCTGGTTCCTCGCCACCGTCGGCGTCTCTCCTGACCACCAGGGCAAGGGTCTC
GGCTCTGCCGTCGTCCTCCCTGGCGTCGAGGCCGCTGAGCGTGCTGGTGTCCCTGCTTTCCTCGAGACCT
CCGCTCCTCGCAACCTCCCCTTCTACGAGCGTCTCGGCTTCACCGTCACCGCCGACGTGGAGGTCCCCGA
GGGTCCTCGTACCTGGTGCATGACCCGCAAGCCCGGTGGCAGCGGTGCCACCAACTTTTCTCTGCTCAAG
CAGGCTGGCGACGTTGAAGAGAACCCCGGACCCATGTTGAGGGTACGAGGAAGATCGCTGGAGGCCCGGT
TTGTGTACATCATCGTGCTGGCTGTGGTGTACACGGCCACGTACATGTACAGCGCCACATCCGGTGACCC
AAGCGTACCGGTTGGCGGCGCAGACATGCCGCCGTGGCTCGCACAGCTGGGACGACCACGCGCAGTTGCA
GAGGAGCTGGCAGAACAGCAACAGCTGCTTGACGCGACGCGGCGCAGCGACGACGGAGCCAACAGACACA
GCAACGATGGCGCCGCCGCAGTCTCACAACACCAGCAGCACCAGCAGCAGGCGGAGCACGATCTGGCCAG
CACACGGAGTCCAAAGACACCGACGCGGCAAGAGGACAAAGGCGTGGACGAGAAGGAGAAAGGCATGAAG
TTCGAGGTGGAGGGGGGCGAAGATGGATTCGTGCCCAGGGAGCACATGAAGAATGCGATGGGTATGCCAG
ACACTGCAGAGGCCGACCCGTGGAAGCGGCGCAGGCAGGACAAGTGGCGCCTCATCATCTTGTTCCAGCA
CAACTTCCCCATCCTGAAGCAGGCGGTAGAAGGGTTCCAGCGTGCCAGCGACATCATGGTGCCCAGCATG
ATCATCGTCGACAACTCCAAGGACAGGGATGCCTCGAACAGCGTGTGGCTTGTGGAGCGGGTGGCAGAGG
TGGTCGTGCCAGACCGCCAGCTAAACTTCCCAGAGCTGCACAACTACATGGCCACGCTGGCACTCGAGCG
CCGGCTCGAATTCTACTTCTGGGCCCACGCAGACAACTACGTGCTGCCGCTGGAGCCTGGCCGCGACATG
GGCAAGGACGCCATCGACTGCCTGCGCGAGCAGATGGCGCGGTTCCCCAACTGGGGCATGATCCTCTTCG
CCTACGACCACCTGGCCGCCTACCGCACGCAGACGCTAGTCCAGGTGCCATGGGACCCACACGTGTTCCA
GTACGGCTCGGAGTGCGATGCGTATGGGCGCATCCGCGATGCGGGCTACGACGCGCGCGCGTGCAAGATT
CACTACTCGTACGACATGAAGCGGGTGATTGGCATCCTGGACACGGACTCGTACGACCGGGTCAAGGCGA
AGCTGGACGAGGAGGCAAAGGACAAGTCCAAGCGCAACCAGTGGCGCGAGGGAGCCATGTCCGAGAAGGA
GCAGCAATGGCGCAAGCGCATGAAGGAGGCGTCACGCGCATACTTGGCCGAGAAGTGGGGCGAGGTGAAG
TGCAAGCTGCGCGGTGTGCCGTGCCACAAGCCCTGGCCTTACTGCCCAACGTGCCCCACAGACCTTCCCC
AGTGCTACGGCAAGGAGGCGACGTGGGAGCAACTCGACCACATTCACGCCAGGGTGCACCAGGTGTTTGA
CAATGATCCCGACAAGCCACCACCGCTCGAGGCAGGCGGTAGCGGTGGCTCCATGGTCTCCAAGGGCGAG
GAGACCACGATGGGCGTCATCAAGCCCGACATGAAGATCAAGCTCAAGATGGAGGGCAACGTCAACGGCC
ACGCCTTCGTCATCGAGGGCGAGGGCGAGGGCAAGCCCTACGACGGCACCAACACCATCAACCTCGAGGT
CAAGGAGGGCGCCCCCCTCCCCTTCTCCTACGACATCCTCACCACCGCCTTCGCCTACGGCAACCGCGCC
TTCACCAAGTACCCCGACGACATCCCCAACTACTTCAAGCAGTCCTTCCCCGAGGGCTACTCCTGGGAGC
GCACCATGACCTTCGAGGACAAGGGCATCGTCAAGGTCAAGTCCGACATCTCTATGGAGGAGGACTCCTT
CATCTACGAGATCCACCTCAAGGGCGAGAACTTCCCCCCCAACGGCCCCGTCATGCAGAAGAAGACCACC
GGCTGGGACGCCTCCACCGAGCGCATGTACGTCCGCGACGGCGTCCTCAAGGGCGACGTGAAGCACAAGC
TCCTCCTCGAGGGCGGCGGCCACCACCGCGTCGACTTCAAGACCATCTACCGCGCCAAGAAGGCCGTCAA
GCTCCCCGACTACCACTTCGTCGACCACCGCATCGAGATCCTCAACCACAACAAGGACTACAACAAGGTC
ACCGTCTACGAGTCCGCCGTCGCCCGCAACTCCACCGACGGCATGGACGAGCTGTACAAGGCTTAAGCGC
CTCGTTGGTCATTGCCACCTTGTTGCCTCTTTTGCTGTTGTCCTCGTGTCGACGCGTGCCACGTGCGCTT
GTTGTGAGTTGATTCTGCTTCTTGTGCACGTCATGCCGAGCCCTTGGGCCCCGCAATAAACCCACTATGC
CAGTGTAACTATCCTTCCCCCCAATGTATAACTGTGACGATCAATGAGCGGTGCCCGTCTAGAGGATCCC
CGGGTACCGAGCTCGAATTCACTGGCCGTCGTTTTACAACGTCGTGACTGGGAAAACCCTGGCGTTACCC
AACTTAATCGCCTTGCAGCACATCCCCCTTTCGCCAGCTGGCGTAATAGCGAAGAGGCCCGCACCGATCG
CCCTTCCCAACAGTTGCGCAGCCTGAATGGCGAATGGCGCCTGATGCGGTATTTTCTCCTTACGCATCTG
TGCGGTATTTCACACCGCATATGGTGCACTCTCAGTACAATCTGCTCTGATGCCGCATAGTTAAGCCAGC
CCCGACACCCGCCAACACCCGCTGACGCGCCCTGACGGGCTTGTCTGCTCCCGGCATCCGCTTACAGACA
AGCTGTGACCGTCTCCGGGAGCTGCATGTGTCAGAGGTTTTCACCGTCATCACCGAAACGCGCGAGACGA
AAGGGCCTCGTGATACGCCTATTTTTATAGGTTAATGTCATGATAATAATGGTTTCTTAGACGTCAGGTG
GCACTTTTCGGGGAAATGTGCGCGGAACCCCTATTTGTTTATTTTTCTAAATACATTCAAATATGTATCC
GCTCATGAGACAATAACCCTGATAAATGCTTCAATAATATTGAAAAAGGAAGAGTATGAGTATTCAACAT
TTCCGTGTCGCCCTTATTCCCTTTTTTGCGGCATTTTGCCTTCCTGTTTTTGCTCACCCAGAAACGCTGG
TGAAAGTAAAAGATGCTGAAGATCAGTTGGGTGCACGAGTGGGTTACATCGAACTGGATCTCAACAGCGG
TAAGATCCTTGAGAGTTTTCGCCCCGAAGAACGTTTTCCAATGATGAGCACTTTTAAAGTTCTGCTATGT
GGCGCGGTATTATCCCGTATTGACGCCGGGCAAGAGCAACTCGGTCGCCGCATACACTATTCTCAGAATG
ACTTGGTTGAGTACTCACCAGTCACAGAAAAGCATCTTACGGATGGCATGACAGTAAGAGAATTATGCAG
TGCTGCCATAACCATGAGTGATAACACTGCGGCCAACTTACTTCTGACAACGATCGGAGGACCGAAGGAG
CTAACCGCTTTTTTGCACAACATGGGGGATCATGTAACTCGCCTTGATCGTTGGGAACCGGAGCTGAATG
AAGCCATACCAAACGACGAGCGTGACACCACGATGCCTGTAGCAATGGCAACAACGTTGCGCAAACTATT
AACTGGCGAACTACTTACTCTAGCTTCCCGGCAACAATTAATAGACTGGATGGAGGCGGATAAAGTTGCA
GGACCACTTCTGCGCTCGGCCCTTCCGGCTGGCTGGTTTATTGCTGATAAATCTGGAGCCGGTGAGCGTG
GGTCTCGCGGTATCATTGCAGCACTGGGGCCAGATGGTAAGCCCTCCCGTATCGTAGTTATCTACACGAC
GGGGAGTCAGGCAACTATGGATGAACGAAATAGACAGATCGCTGAGATAGGTGCCTCACTGATTAAGCAT
TGGTAACTGTCAGACCAAGTTTACTCATATATACTTTAGATTGATTTAAAACTTCATTTTTAATTTAAAA
GGATCTAGGTGAAGATCCTTTTTGATAATCTCATGACCAAAATCCCTTAACGTGAGTTTTCGTTCCACTG
AGCGTCAGACCCCGTAGAAAAGATCAAAGGATCTTCTTGAGATCCTTTTTTTCTGCGCGTAATCTGCTGC
TTGCAAACAAAAAAACCACCGCTACCAGCGGTGGTTTGTTTGCCGGATCAAGAGCTACCAACTCTTTTTC
CGAAGGTAACTGGCTTCAGCAGAGCGCAGATACCAAATACTGTTCTTCTAGTGTAGCCGTAGTTAGGCCA
CCACTTCAAGAACTCTGTAGCACCGCCTACATACCTCGCTCTGCTAATCCTGTTACCAGTGGCTGCTGCC
AGTGGCGATAAGTCGTGTCTTACCGGGTTGGACTCAAGACGATAGTTACCGGATAAGGCGCAGCGGTCGG
GCTGAACGGGGGGTTCGTGCACACAGCCCAGCTTGGAGCGAACGACCTACACCGAACTGAGATACCTACA
GCGTGAGCTATGAGAAAGCGCCACGCTTCCCGAAGGGAGAAAG
